>Addgene plasmid #241900 | LbCas12a-intron | addgene full sequence | sequence record 485640 | Addgene NGS Result
TGGACCAGCCAGGACAGAAATGCCTCGACTTCGCTGCTACCCAAGGTTGCCGGGTGACGCACACCGTGGA
AACGGATGAAGGCACGAACCCAGTGGACATAAGCCTGTTCGGTTCGTAAGCTGTAATGCAAGTAGCGTAT
GCGCTCACGCAACTGGTCCAGAACCTTGACCGAACGCAGCGGTGGTAACGGCGCAGTGGCGGTTTTCATG
GCTTGTTATGACTGTTTTTTTGGGGTACAGTCTATGCCTCGGGCATCCAAGCAGCAAGCGCGTTACGCCG
TGGGTCGATGTTTGATGTTATGGAGCAGCAACGATGTTACGCAGCAGGGCAGTCGCCCTAAAACAAAGTT
AAACATTATGAGGGAAGCGGTGATCGCCGAAGTATCGACTCAACTATCAGAGGTAGTTGGCGTCATCGAG
CGCCATCTCGAACCGACGTTGCTGGCCGTACATTTGTACGGCTCCGCAGTGGATGGCGGCCTGAAGCCAC
ACAGTGATATTGATTTGCTGGTTACGGTGACCGTAAGGCTTGATGAAACAACGCGGCGAGCTTTGATCAA
CGACCTTTTGGAAACTTCGGCTTCCCCTGGAGAGAGCGAGATTCTCCGCGCTGTAGAAGTCACCATTGTT
GTGCACGACGACATCATTCCGTGGCGTTATCCAGCTAAGCGCGAACTGCAATTTGGAGAATGGCAGCGCA
ATGACATTCTTGCAGGTATCTTCGAGCCAGCCACGATCGACATTGATCTGGCTATCTTGCTGACAAAAGC
AAGAGAACATAGCGTTGCCTTGGTAGGTCCAGCGGCGGAGGAACTCTTTGATCCGGTTCCTGAACAGGAT
CTATTTGAGGCGCTAAATGAAACCTTAACGCTATGGAACTCGCCGCCCGACTGGGCTGGCGATGAGCGAA
ATGTAGTGCTTACGTTGTCCCGCATTTGGTACAGCGCAGTAACCGGCAAAATCGCGCCGAAGGATGTCGC
TGCCGACTGGGCAATGGAGCGCCTGCCGGCCCAGTATCAGCCCGTCATACTTGAAGCTAGACAGGCTTAT
CTTGGACAAGAAGAAGATCGCTTGGCCTCGCGCGCAGATCAGTTGGAAGAATTTGTCCACTACGTGAAAG
GCGAGATCACCAAGGTAGTCGGCAAATAACCCTCGAGCCACCCATGACCAAAATCCCTTAACGTGAGTTA
CGCGTCGTTCCACTGAGCGTCAGACCCCGTAGAAAAGATCAAAGGATCTTCTTGAGATCCTTTTTTTCTG
CGCGTAATCTGCTGCTTGCAAACAAAAAAACCACCGCTACCAGCGGTGGTTTGTTTGCCGGATCAAGAGC
TACCAACTCTTTTTCCGAAGGTAACTGGCTTCAGCAGAGCGCAGATACCAAATACTGTTCTTCTAGTGTA
GCCGTAGTTAGGCCACCACTTCAAGAACTCTGTAGCACCGCCTACATACCTCGCTCTGCTAATCCTGTTA
CCAGTGGCTGCTGCCAGTGGCGATAAGTCGTGTCTTACCGGGTTGGACTCAAGACGATAGTTACCGGATA
AGGCGCAGCGGTCGGGCTGAACGGGGGGTTCGTGCACACAGCCCAGCTTGGAGCGAACGACCTACACCGA
ACTGAGATACCTACAGCGTGAGCTATGAGAAAGCGCCACGCTTCCCGAAGGGAGAAAGGCGGACAGGTAT
CCGGTAAGCGGCAGGGTCGGAACAGGAGAGCGCACGAGGGAGCTTCCAGGGGGAAACGCCTGGTATCTTT
ATAGTCCTGTCGGGTTTCGCCACCTCTGACTTGAGCGTCGATTTTTGTGATGCTCGTCAGGGGGGCGGAG
CCTATGGAAAAACGCCAGCAACGCGGCCTTTTTACGGTTCCTGGCCTTTTGCTGGCCTTTTGCTCACATG
TTCTTTCCTGCGTTATCCCCTGATTCTGTGGATAACCGTATTACCGCCTTTGAGTGAGCTGATACCGCTC
GCCGCAGCCGAACGACCGAGCGCAGCGAGTCAGTGAGCGAGGAAGCGGAAGAGCGCCCAATACGCAAACC
GCCTCTCCCCGCGCGTTGGCCGATTCATTAATGCAGCTGGCACGACAGGTTTCCCGACTGGAAAGCGGGC
AGTGAGCGCAACGCAATTAATACGCGTACCGCGAGCCAGGAAGAGTTTGTAGAAACGCAAAAAGGCCATC
CGTCAGGATGGCCTTCTGCTTAGTTTGATGCCTGGCAGTTTATGGCGGGCGTCCTGCCCGCCACCCTCCG
GGCCGTTGCTTCACAACGTTCAAATCCGCTCCCGGCGGATTTGTCCTACTCAGGAGAGCGTTCACCGACA
AACAACAGATAAAACGAAAGGCCCAGTCTTCCGACTGAGCCTTTCGTTTTATTTGATGCCTGGCAGTTCC
CTACTCTCGCGTTAACGCTTGCATGGATGTTTTCCCAGTCACGACGTTGTAAAACGACGGCCAGTCTTAA
GCTCGGGCCCCAAATAATGATTTTATTTTGACTGATAGTGACCTGTTCGTTGCAACAAATTGATGAGCAA
TGCTTTTTTATAATGCCAACTTTGTACAAAAAAGCAGGCTCCGAATTCGCCCTTCACCATGGCTCCTAAG
AAGAAGCGGAAGGTTGGTATTCACGGGGTGCCTGCGGCTAGCAAGCTCGAGAAGTTTACCAACTGCTACA
GCCTGTCTAAGACCCTGAGGTTCAAGGCTATTCCTGTGGGTAAGACCCAAGAGAATATCGACAACAAGCG
GCTGCTGGTTGAGGATGAGAAGAGAGCTGAGGATTACAAGGGCGTGAAGAAGCTGCTGGATCGGTACTAC
CTGAGCTTCATCAACGATGTGCTGCACAGCATCAAGCTGAAGAACCTGAACAACTACATCAGCCTGTTCC
GGAAGAAAACCCGGACCGAGAAAGAGAACAAAGAGCTTGAGAACCTCGAGATCAACCTGCGGAAAGAGAT
CGCTAAGGCTTTCAAGGGTAACGAAGGTAAGGATTTTTATGATATACTATGCTTATGTATTTTGTACTGA
AAGCATATCCTGCTTCATTGGGATATTACTGAAAGCATTTAACTACATGTAAACTCACTTGATGATCAAT
AAACTTGATTTTGCAGGTTACAAGAGCCTGTTCAAGAAGGATATTATCGAGACTATCCTGCCTGAGTTCC
TGGACGATAAGGATGAGATTGCCCTGGTGAACAGCTTCAACGGTTTCACTACTGCCTTCACCGGTTTCTT
CGATAACCGGGAAAACATGTTCAGCGAAGAGGCCAAGTCTACCTCTATCGCTTTCCGGTGCATTAACGAG
AACTTGACCCGGTACATCAGCAACATGGACATCTTCGAGAAGGTGGACGCCATCTTCGATAAGCACGAGG
TGCAAGAAATCAAAGAGAAGATCCTGAACTCCGACTACGACGTCGAGGATTTTTTTGAGGGCGAGTTCTT
CAACTTCGTGCTCACCCAAGAAGGTAACATTCCTTAGTTACCTTTCTTTTCTTTTTCCATCATAAGTTTA
TAGATTGTACATGCTTTGAGATTTTTCTTTGCAAACAATCTCAGGTATCGATGTGTACAACGCTATCATC
GGTGGTTTCGTGACTGAGAGCGGTGAGAAGATTAAGGGCCTGAACGAGTACATTAACCTGTACAATCAAA
AGACCAAGCAGAAGCTGCCGAAGTTCAAGCCGCTTTACAAGCAGGTTCTGAGCGATCGTGAGAGCCTGTC
TTTTTACGGAGAGGGATACACCTCTGATGAAGAGGTTTTGGAGGTAATCTTGAAATTGGAACTCTTCTTT
TGTTGTCTAAACCTATCAATTTCTTTGCGGAAATTTATTTGAAGCTGTAGAGTTAAAATTGAGTCTTTTA
AACTTTTGTAGGTGTTCCGTAACACCCTGAACAAGAACAGCGAGATCTTCAGCTCCATCAAGAAGCTGGA
AAAGCTGTTTAAGAACTTCGACGAGTACAGCAGCGCTGGCATCTTCGTTAAGAACGGTCCTGCTATCAGC
ACCATCAGCAAGGATATTTTCGGCGAGTGGAACGTGATCCGGGATAAGTGGAATGCTGAGTACGATGACA
TCCACCTGAAGAAAAAGGCTGTGGTGACCGAGAAGTACGAGGATGATAGGCGGAAGTCCTTCAAGAAGAT
AGGTAAGTTGTTACTTATGATTGTTTTCCTCTCTGCTACATGTATTTTGTTGTTCATTTCTGTAAGATAT
AAGAATTGAGTTTTCCTCTGATGATATTATTAGGTTCCTTTAGCCTCGAGCAGCTTCAAGAGTATGCTGA
CGCTGATCTGTCCGTGGTCGAGAAGCTTAAAGAGATCATCATCCAGAAGGTCGACGAGATCTACAAGGTG
TACGGCAGCTCTGAGAAGCTTTTCGATGCTGACTTCGTGTTGGAGAAGTCTCTGAAGAAGAACGACGCCG
TTGTCGCTATCATGAAGGATCTGCTGGACAGCGTGAAGTCTTTCGAGAACTATATCAAGGCCTTCTTCGG
CGAAGGTTAGTATCATATGAAGAAATACCTAGTTTCAGTTGATGAATGCTATTTTCTGACCTCAGTTGTT
CTCTTTTGAGAATTATTTCTTTTCTAATTTGCCTGATTTTTCTATTAATTCATTAGGTAAAGAGACTAAT
AGGGACGAGTCATTCTACGGCGATTTCGTGCTGGCTTACGACATCCTTCTTAAGGTGGACCACATCTACG
ACGCCATCAGAAATTACGTGACCCAGAAGCCGTACAGCAAGGACAAGTTCAAGTTGTACTTCCAGAATCC
GCAGTTCATGGGCGGCTGGGACAAAGACAAAGAGACAGATTACAGGGCTACCATCCTGCGGTACGGCTCT
AAGTACTACCTTGCCATCATGGACAAGAAATACGCCAAGTGCCTGCAAAAGATCGACAAGGATGATGTGA
ACGGCAACTACGAGAAGATCAACTACAAGCTCCTGCCAGGTAAATCCTGGTCCACACTTTTACGATAAAA
ACACAAGATTTTAAACTATGAACTGATCAATAATCATTCCTAAAAGACCACACTTTTGTTTTGTTTCTAA
AGTAATTTTTACTGTTATAACAGGTCCTAACAAGATGCTTCCTAAGGTGTTCTTCTCAAAGAAATGGATG
GCCTACTACAACCCGAGCGAGGACATCCAGAAAATCTACAAGAACGGCACCTTCAAAAAGGGCGACATGT
TCAACCTGAACGACTGCCACAAGCTGATCGATTTCTTCAAGGACAGCATCAGCCGGTATCCGAAGTGGTC
TAACGCTTACGATTTCAACTTCAGCGAGACTGAGAAGTATAAGGATATCGCCGGCTTCTACCGTGAGGTT
GAGGAACAGGGTTACAAGGTTAGCTTCGAGAGCGCCAGCAAGAAAGAGGTGGACAAGTTGGTTGAAGAAG
GTAAGAGGTCAAAAGGTTTCCGCAATGATCCCTCTTTTTTTGTTTCTCTAGTTTCAAGAATTTGGGTATA
TGACTAACTTCTGAGTGTTCCTTGATGCATATTTGTGATGAGACAAATGTTTGTTCTATGTTTTAGGTAA
GCTGTACATGTTCCAAATCTATAACAAGGACTTCTCCGACAAGTCTCACGGCACTCCTAATCTGCATACA
ATGTACTTCAAGCTGCTGTTCGACGAGAACAACCACGGTCAGATTAGGCTTTCTGGTGGTGCTGAGCTGT
TCATGAGAAGGGCCTCACTGAAGAAAGAAGAGTTGGTCGTTCACCCTGCCAACTCTCCAATCGCTAACAA
GAACCCTGACAACCCGAAAAAGACCACCACCTTGTCTTACGACGTGTACAAGGATAAGCGGTTCAGCGAG
GATCAGTACGAGCTTCACATTCCGATCGCCATCAACAAGTGCCCGAAGAACATCTTCAAGATCAATACCG
AGGTGCGGGTGCTGCTGAAGCACGATGATAATCCTTACGTGATCGGCATCGATAGGGGCGAGAGAAACCT
TCTTTACATCGTGGTGGTGGACGGCAAGGGCAATATCGTTGAGCAGTACTCTCTGAACGAGATTATCAAC
AATTTCAACGGCATCCGGATCAAGACCGACTACCACTCTCTGCTGGATAAGAAAGAAAAAGAGCGGTTCG
AGGCCAGGCAGAACTGGACTTCTATCGAAAACATCAAAGAGCTGAAGGCCGGCTACATCTCTCAGGTGGT
GCATAAGATTTGCGAGCTGGTGGAAAAGTACGACGCTGTGATTGCTCTCGAGGATCTGAACAGCGGCTTC
AAGAACTCACGTGTGAAGGTAAAGCAACTGTGTTTTAATCAATTTCTTGTCAGGATATATGGATTATAAC
TTAATTTTTGAGAAATCTGTAGTATTTGGCGTGAAATGAGTTTGCTTTTTGGTTTCTCCCGTGTTATAGG
TTGAGAAGCAGGTCTACCAAAAGTTCGAGAAGATGCTCATCGACAAGCTGAACTACATGGTGGACAAAAA
GAGCAACCCTTGCGCTACCGGTGGTGCTCTTAAGGGTTACCAGATCACTAACAAGTTCGAGTCTTTCAAG
AGCATGAGCACCCAGAACGGCTTCATCTTCTACATCCCTGCTTGGCTGACCAGCAAGATCGATCCTTCTA
CTGGCTTCGTCAACCTGCTCAAGACCAAGTACACCAGCATTGCCGACAGCAAGAAGTTCATCAGCTCATT
CGACCGGATCATGTACGTGCCAGAAGAGGATCTTTTCGAGTTCGCCCTCGATTACAAGAACTTCTCTAGG
ACCGACGCCGACTACATTAAGAAGTGGAAGCTGTACTCCTACGGCAACCGGATTCGGATCTTTCGGAACC
CGAAGAAAAACAACGTGTTCGACTGGGAAGAGGTAAAGTTTCCAACTTTCCTTTACCATATCAAACTATA
GTTCGAAACTTTTTATTTGATCAACTTCAAGGCCACCCGATCTTTCTATTCCTGATTAATTTGTGATGAA
TCCATATTGACTTTTGATGGTTACGCAGGTGTGCCTGACCTCTGCCTACAAAGAACTGTTCAACAAGTAC
GGCATCAACTACCAGCAGGGTGATATTAGGGCTCTGCTTTGCGAGCAGTCTGACAAGGCTTTCTACAGCT
CTTTCATGGCCCTGATGTCTCTGATGCTGCAAATGAGGAACTCTATCACCGGTAGGACCGATGTGGACTT
CCTTATCTCTCCGGTGAAGAACAGTGACGGGATCTTCTACGACAGCCGGAATTATGAGGCTCAAGAGAAC
GCAATCCTGCCGAAGAATGCTGATGCTAACGGCGCTTACAACATTGCCAGAAAGGTGCTGTGGGCTATCG
GCCAGTTTAAGAAAGCCGAAGATGAGAAGTTGGACAAGGTCTGTCTTTCCTATTTCATATGTTTAATCCT
AGGAATTTGATCAATTGATTGTATGTATGTCGATCCCAAGACTTTCTTGTTCACTTATATCTTAACTCTC
TCTTTGCTGTTTCTTGCAGGTGAAGATCGCTATCTCCAACAAAGAGTGGCTCGAGTACGCTCAGACTAGC
GTTAAGCATAAGCGTCCTGCTGCCACCAAAAAGGCCGGACAGGCTAAGAAAAAGAAGTGAGACGACTAGT
GGCGGCCGCCGACGTCCGATCGTTCAAACATTTGGCAATAAAGTTTCTTAAGATTGAATCCTGTTGCCGG
TCTTGCGATGATTATCATATAATTTCTGTTGAATTACGTTAAGCATGTAATAATTAACATGTAATGCATG
ACGTTATTTATGAGATGGGTTTTTATGATTAGAGTCCCGCAATTATACATTTAATACGCGATAGAAAACA
AAATATAGCGCGCAAACTAGGATAAATTATCGCGCGCGGTGTCATCTATGTTACTAGATCGGGAATTGAT
CCCCCCTCGACAGCTTCCGGAAAGGGCGAATTCGCAACTTTGTATACAAAAGTTGAACGAGAAACGTAAA
ATGATATAAATATCAATATATTAAATTAGATTTTGCATAAAAAACAGACTACATAATACTGTAAAACACA
ACATATCCAGTCACTATGCCATCCAGCTGATATCCCCTATAGTGAGTCGTATTACATGGTCATAGCTGTT
TCCTGGCAGCTCTGGCCCGTGTCTCAAAATCTCTGATGTTACATTGCACAAGATAAAAATATATCATCAT
GCCTCCTC
Features (pLannotate 1.2.2; 18 found; start..end, strand, type, name):
     96..119     +  promoter       Pc promoter (fragment): intI1 (promoter lies within the coding sequence); class 1 integron promoter
    295..351     +  CDS            GmR (fragment): gentamycin acetyltransferase; aacC1; confers resistance to gentamycin
    358..1149    +  CDS            SmR: aminoglycoside adenylyltransferase (Murphy, 1985); aadA; confers resistance to spectinomycin and streptomycin
   1242..1830    +  rep_origin     ori: high-copy-number ColE1/pMB1/pBR322/pUC origin of replication
   2013..2105    +  CDS            lacI (fragment): lac repressor; lacI; The lac repressor binds to the lac operator to inhibit transcription in E. coli. This inhibition can be relieved by adding lactose or isopropyl-β-D-thiogalactopyranoside (IPTG).
   2160..2187    -  terminator     rrnB T2 terminator: transcription terminator T2 from the E. coli rrnB gene
   2319..2362    +  terminator     rrnB T1 terminator: Escherichia coli rrnB; transcription terminator T1 from the E. coli rrnB gene
   2409..2445    -  CDS            lacZα (fragment): LacZα fragment of β-galactosidase; lacZ fragment
   2461..2560    +  protein_bind   attL1: mutant version of attL; recombination site for the Gateway® LR reaction LR Clonase™
   3075..3434    +  CDS            cas12a (fragment): CS12A_ACISB - Also known as cpf1 From Acidaminococcus sp. (strain BV3L6).
   3541..4941    +  CDS            cas12a (fragment): CS12A_FRATN - Also known as cpf1 From Francisella tularensis subsp. novicida (strain U112).
   5039..5395    +  CDS            cas12a (fragment): CS12A_FRATN - Also known as cpf1 From Francisella tularensis subsp. novicida (strain U112).
   5526..6257    +  CDS            cas12a (fragment): CS12A_FRATN - Also known as cpf1 From Francisella tularensis subsp. novicida (strain U112).
   6370..6837    +  CDS            cas12a (fragment): CS12A_FRATN - Also known as cpf1 From Francisella tularensis subsp. novicida (strain U112).
   6986..7312    +  CDS            cas12a (fragment): CS12A_ACISB - Also known as cpf1 From Acidaminococcus sp. (strain BV3L6).
   7578..7830    +  terminator     NOS terminator: nopaline synthase terminator and poly(A) signal
   7875..7998    +  protein_bind   attR5: mutant version of attR; recombination site for the Gateway® LR reaction LR Clonase™
   8016..8034    -  promoter       T7 promoter: promoter for bacteriophage T7 RNA polymerase
