[The description below was written by a language model from this plasmid's Addgene catalogue record and pLannotate feature annotations shown in this document.]
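Description:
LbCas12a-intron is a Gateway entry plasmid built on the pYPQ167 backbone and catalogued as a plant expression/CRISPR vector. It is propagated in E. coli from a high-copy ColE1/pUC-type origin and selected with spectinomycin through the aadA (SmR) aminoglycoside adenylyltransferase gene. Short remnants of an integron Pc promoter, a gentamicin resistance gene, lacI and lacZα, together with rrnB T1/T2 terminators and a T7 promoter, are backbone leftovers rather than functional payload.

The insert, recorded as about 5.3 kb, encodes LbCas12a carrying nuclear localization signals at both the N and C termini. The annotation tool detects the nuclease as six separate cas12a fragments, labelled by homology to the Acidaminococcus and Francisella orthologues rather than the Lachnospiraceae enzyme named in the record. This broken-up pattern is consistent with a coding sequence interrupted by introns, as the name indicates, although the introns themselves are not annotated and their number and origin are not stated. Introns are commonly added to nuclease genes to boost expression in plant cells.

A NOS terminator and polyadenylation signal follows the coding region. The whole cassette is bracketed by attL1 and attR5 sites, so it can be transferred by an LR reaction, typically alongside a second entry clone carrying the crRNA expression unit, into a plant destination vector. No plant promoter is annotated upstream of the nuclease, implying the promoter is supplied by the destination vector. The associated publication concerns Cas12a genome editing in common wheat by shoot apical meristem delivery.
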