Addgene plasmid #241900: LbCas12a-intron
Purpose: LbCas12a-intron Gateway entry plasmid
Depositing lab: Yiping Qi. Depositing organization: University of Maryland, College Park. Publication: Efficient genome editing by CRISPR-Cas12a in common wheat via shoot apical meristem delivery. Luo W, Ors S, Fang H, Zeng M, Cheng Y, Sidawy AE, Qi Y. Plant Physiol. 2025 Nov 26;199(4):kiaf611. doi: 10.1093/plphys/kiaf611. PubMed 41335006.
Backbone
  Vector backbone: pYPQ167
  Vector type: Plant Expression, CRISPR
Growth in bacteria
  Bacterial resistance: Spectinomycin, 50 μg/mL
  Growth temperature: 37°C
  Growth strain: DH5alpha
  Copy number: High Copy
Gene/Insert
  Gene/Insert name: LbCas12a-intron
  Insert size (bp): 5275
  Tag / fusion protein: NLS (C terminal on insert); NLS (N terminal on insert)
Terms and licenses: Academic/Nonprofit Terms; Industry Terms: Not Available to Industry
How to cite: LbCas12a-intron was a gift from Yiping Qi (Addgene plasmid # 241900 ; http://n2t.net/addgene:241900 ; RRID:Addgene_241900)
